Addgene plasmid #77877: FASTK gRNA (BRDN0001145485)
Purpose: 3rd generation lentiviral gRNA plasmid targeting human FASTK
Depositing lab: John Doench & David Root. Depositing organization: Broad Institute. Publication: Optimized sgRNA design to maximize activity and minimize off-target effects of CRISPR-Cas9. Doench JG, Fusi N, Sullender M, Hegde M, Vaimberg EW, Donovan KF, Smith I, Tothova Z, Wilen C, Orchard R, Virgin HW, Listgarten J, Root DE. Nat Biotechnol. 2016 Jan 18. doi: 10.1038/nbt.3437. PubMed 26780180.
Backbone
  Vector backbone: lentiGuide-Puro
  Backbone manufacturer: Zhang Lab (Addgene plasmid # 52963)
  Vector type: Mammalian Expression, Lentiviral, CRISPR
  Selectable markers: Puromycin
Growth in bacteria
  Bacterial resistance: Ampicillin, 100 μg/mL
  Growth temperature: 37°C
  Growth strain: DH5alpha
  Copy number: High Copy
Gene/Insert
  Gene/Insert name: FASTK (alt names: FASTK; NM_001258461.1)
  gRNA/shRNA sequence: GATGGTGTGAATGTCAAAGG
  Species: H. sapiens (human)
  Entrez Gene: FASTK (a.k.a. FAST)
  Promoter: hU6
  Cloning method: Unknown
  Sequencing primers: 5′ U6-F; 3′ pS2-R
Terms and licenses: Academic/Nonprofit Terms; Industry Terms: Not Available to Industry
Depositor comments: The gRNA was designed to target the following Genbank reference sequence(s): NM_001258461.1,NM_006712.4. Note that this plasmid does NOT contain Cas9. It should be used in conjunction with lentiCas9-Blast (Addgene #52962) or otherwise with cell lines already expressing Cas9. Browse the full kinome gRNA library at http://www.addgene.org/pooled-library/broadgpp-human-kinome/ or visit http://www.broadinstitute.org/rnai/public/ for detailed protocols and information.
How to cite: FASTK gRNA (BRDN0001145485) was a gift from John Doench & David Root (Addgene plasmid # 77877 ; http://n2t.net/addgene:77877 ; RRID:Addgene_77877)
