[The description below was written by a language model from this plasmid's Addgene catalogue record and pLannotate feature annotations shown in this document.]
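Description:
FASTK gRNA (BRDN0001145485) is a third-generation lentiviral CRISPR guide plasmid built on the lentiGuide-Puro backbone, carrying a single guide RNA directed against human FASTK. It is maintained in E. coli as a high-copy plasmid through a ColE1/pUC-type origin and ampicillin resistance (β-lactamase). The annotated 8.3 kb sequence also contains an f1 origin, an SV40 origin and poly(A) signal, and residual lac and T7/T3 elements left over from the cloning backbone.

The lentiviral transfer cassette begins with an RSV promoter fused to a truncated HIV-1 5' LTR, which drives production of the viral genome in packaging cells without Tat. This is followed by the Ψ packaging signal with a partial gag sequence and the Rev response element for nuclear export of the unspliced genome. Downstream, a human U6 RNA polymerase III promoter expresses the FASTK-specific spacer joined to the Streptococcus pyogenes Cas9 guide RNA scaffold. A cPPT/CTS element lies after the guide cassette. The EF-1α core promoter with its intron A then drives puromycin N-acetyltransferase for selection of transduced mammalian cells, and a WPRE enhances transcript expression. The cassette ends in a self-inactivating ΔU3 3' LTR, which leaves the integrated provirus without LTR promoter activity.

The plasmid does not encode Cas9, so it must be used with a separate Cas9 vector or in cells that already express Cas9. The guide was designed against two FASTK reference transcripts and belongs to a human kinome gRNA collection associated with work on optimised sgRNA design. Its typical use is the knockout of FASTK in human cells by lentiviral delivery.
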