Features (pLannotate 1.2.2; 29 found; start..end, strand, type, name):
     14..80      +  CDS            small t antigen (fragment): SV40 (simian virus 40) small t antigen
    106..317     +  promoter       EF-1α core promoter: core promoter for human elongation factor EF-1α
    318..1256    +  intron         EF-1α intron A: intron upstream of the start codon of human EF-1α
   1278..1877    +  CDS            PuroR (fragment): puromycin N-acetyltransferase; pac from Streptomyces; confers resistance to puromycin
   1893..2481    +  misc_feature   WPRE: woodchuck hepatitis virus posttranscriptional regulatory element
   2532..2551    +  misc_feature   cPPT/CTS (fragment): central polypurine tract and central termination sequence of HIV-1
   2553..2786    +  LTR            3' LTR (ΔU3): self-inactivating 3' long terminal repeat (LTR) from HIV-1
   2864..2985    +  polyA_signal   SV40 poly(A) signal: SV40 polyadenylation signal
   3025..3160    +  rep_origin     SV40 ori: SV40 origin of replication
   3181..3199    -  promoter       T7 promoter: promoter for bacteriophage T7 RNA polymerase
   3207..3362    +  CDS            lacZα (fragment): LacZα fragment of β-galactosidase; lacZ fragment
   3367..3795    +  rep_origin     f1 ori (sequence partly withheld): f1 bacteriophage origin of replication; arrow indicates direction of (+) strand synthesis
   3848..3952    +  promoter       AmpR promoter: bla
   3953..4813    +  CDS            AmpR: β-lactamase; bla; confers resistance to ampicillin, carbenicillin, and related antibiotics
   4984..5572    +  rep_origin     ori: high-copy-number ColE1/pMB1/pBR322/pUC origin of replication
   5755..5847    +  CDS            lacI (fragment): lac repressor; lacI; The lac repressor binds to the lac operator to inhibit transcription in E. coli. This inhibition can be relieved by adding lactose or isopropyl-β-D-thiogalactopyranoside (IPTG).
   5860..5881    +  protein_bind   CAP binding site: CAP binding activates transcription in the presence of cAMP. E. coli catabolite activator protein
   5896..5926    +  promoter       lac promoter: promoter for the E. coli lac operon
   5934..5950    +  protein_bind   lac operator: The lac repressor binds to the lac operator to inhibit transcription in E. coli. This inhibition can be relieved by adding lactose or isopropyl-β-D-thiogalactopyranoside (IPTG). lac repressor encoded by lacI
   5995..6013    +  promoter       T3 promoter: promoter for bacteriophage T3 RNA polymerase
   6041..6267    +  promoter       RSV promoter: Rous sarcoma virus enhancer/promoter
   6268..6448    +  LTR            5' LTR (truncated): truncated 5' long terminal repeat (LTR) from HIV-1
   6495..6620    +  misc_feature   HIV-1 Ψ: packaging signal of human immunodeficiency virus type 1
   6604..6967    +  CDS            HIV-1 gag (fragment): gag protein from human immunodeficiency virus 1; gag
   7113..7346    +  misc_feature   RRE: The Rev response element (RRE) of HIV-1 allows for Rev-dependent mRNA export from the nucleus to the cytoplasm.
   7723..7749    +  CDS            Rev (fragment): human immunodeficiency virus 1 (HIV-1) Rev protein; rev; enhances nuclear export of unspliced and incompletely spliced viral mRNAs
   7753..7993    +  promoter       U6 promoter: RNA polymerase III promoter for human U6 snRNA
   8023..8098    +  misc_RNA       gRNA scaffold: guide RNA scaffold for the Streptococcus pyogenes CRISPR/Cas9 system
   8154..8271    +  misc_feature   cPPT/CTS: central polypurine tract and central termination sequence of HIV-1
>Addgene plasmid #77877 | FASTK gRNA (BRDN0001145485) | addgene full sequence | sequence record 188570 | Addgene Assembled Sequence
CCCGGGTGCAAAGATGGATAAAGTTTTAAACAGAGAGGAATCTTTGCAGCTAATGGACCTTCTAGGTCTT
GAAAGGAGTGGGAATTGGCTCCGGTGCCCGTCAGTGGGCAGAGCGCACATCGCCCACAGTCCCCGAGAAG
TTGGGGGGAGGGGTCGGCAATTGATCCGGTGCCTAGAGAAGGTGGCGCGGGGTAAACTGGGAAAGTGATG
TCGTGTACTGGCTCCGCCTTTTTCCCGAGGGTGGGGGAGAACCGTATATAAGTGCAGTAGTCGCCGTGAA
CGTTCTTTTTCGCAACGGGTTTGCCGCCAGAACACAGGTAAGTGCCGTGTGTGGTTCCCGCGGGCCTGGC
CTCTTTACGGGTTATGGCCCTTGCGTGCCTTGAATTACTTCCACCTGGCTGCAGTACGTGATTCTTGATC
CCGAGCTTCGGGTTGGAAGTGGGTGGGAGAGTTCGAGGCCTTGCGCTTAAGGAGCCCCTTCGCCTCGTGC
TTGAGTTGAGGCCTGGCCTGGGCGCTGGGGCCGCCGCGTGCGAATCTGGTGGCACCTTCGCGCCTGTCTC
GCTGCTTTCGATAAGTCTCTAGCCATTTAAAATTTTTGATGACCTGCTGCGACGCTTTTTTTCTGGCAAG
ATAGTCTTGTAAATGCGGGCCAAGATCTGCACACTGGTATTTCGGTTTTTGGGGCCGCGGGCGGCGACGG
GGCCCGTGCGTCCCAGCGCACATGTTCGGCGAGGCGGGGCCTGCGAGCGCGGCCACCGAGAATCGGACGG
GGGTAGTCTCAAGCTGGCCGGCCTGCTCTGGTGCCTGGCCTCGCGCCGCCGTGTATCGCCCCGCCCTGGG
CGGCAAGGCTGGCCCGGTCGGCACCAGTTGCGTGAGCGGAAAGATGGCCGCTTCCCGGCCCTGCTGCAGG
GAGCTCAAAATGGAGGACGCGGCGCTCGGGAGAGCGGGCGGGTGAGTCACCCACACAAAGGAAAAGGGCC
TTTCCGTCCTCAGCCGTCGCTTCATGTGACTCCACGGAGTACCGGGCGCCGTCCAGGCACCTCGATTAGT
TCTCGAGCTTTTGGAGTACGTCGTCTTTAGGTTGGGGGGAGGGGTTTTATGCGATGGAGTTTCCCCACAC
TGAGTGGGTGGAGACTGAAGTTAGGCCAGCTTGGCACTTGATGTAATTCTCCTTGGAATTTGCCCTTTTT
GAGTTTGGATCTTGGTTCATTCTCAAGCCTCAGACAGTGGTTCAAAGTTTTTTTCTTCCATTTCAGGTGT
CGTGACGTACGGCCACCATGACCGAGTACAAGCCCACGGTGCGCCTCGCCACCCGCGACGACGTCCCCAG
GGCCGTACGCACCCTCGCCGCCGCGTTCGCCGACTACCCCGCCACGCGCCACACCGTCGATCCGGACCGC
CACATCGAGCGGGTCACCGAGCTGCAAGAACTCTTCCTCACGCGCGTCGGGCTCGACATCGGCAAGGTGT
GGGTCGCGGACGACGGCGCCGCCGTGGCGGTCTGGACCACGCCGGAGAGCGTCGAAGCGGGGGCGGTGTT
CGCCGAGATCGGCCCGCGCATGGCCGAGTTGAGCGGTTCCCGGCTGGCCGCGCAGCAACAGATGGAAGGC
CTCCTGGCGCCGCACCGGCCCAAGGAGCCCGCGTGGTTCCTGGCCACCGTCGGAGTCTCGCCCGACCACC
AGGGCAAGGGTCTGGGCAGCGCCGTCGTGCTCCCCGGAGTGGAGGCGGCCGAGCGCGCCGGGGTGCCCGC
CTTCCTGGAGACCTCCGCGCCCCGCAACCTCCCCTTCTACGAGCGGCTCGGCTTCACCGTCACCGCCGAC
GTCGAGGTGCCCGAAGGACCGCGCACCTGGTGCATGACCCGCAAGCCCGGTGCCTGAACGCGTTAAGTCG
ACAATCAACCTCTGGATTACAAAATTTGTGAAAGATTGACTGGTATTCTTAACTATGTTGCTCCTTTTAC
GCTATGTGGATACGCTGCTTTAATGCCTTTGTATCATGCTATTGCTTCCCGTATGGCTTTCATTTTCTCC
TCCTTGTATAAATCCTGGTTGCTGTCTCTTTATGAGGAGTTGTGGCCCGTTGTCAGGCAACGTGGCGTGG
TGTGCACTGTGTTTGCTGACGCAACCCCCACTGGTTGGGGCATTGCCACCACCTGTCAGCTCCTTTCCGG
GACTTTCGCTTTCCCCCTCCCTATTGCCACGGCGGAACTCATCGCCGCCTGCCTTGCCCGCTGCTGGACA
GGGGCTCGGCTGTTGGGCACTGACAATTCCGTGGTGTTGTCGGGGAAATCATCGTCCTTTCCTTGGCTGC
TCGCCTGTGTTGCCACCTGGATTCTGCGCGGGACGTCCTTCTGCTACGTCCCTTCGGCCCTCAATCCAGC
GGACCTTCCTTCCCGCGGCCTGCTGCCGGCTCTGCGGCCTCTTCCGCGTCTTCGCCTTCGCCCTCAGACG
AGTCGGATCTCCCTTTGGGCCGCCTCCCCGCGTCGACTTTAAGACCAATGACTTACAAGGCAGCTGTAGA
TCTTAGCCACTTTTTAAAAGAAAAGGGGGGACTGGAAGGGCTAATTCACTCCCAACGAAGACAAGATCTG
CTTTTTGCTTGTACTGGGTCTCTCTGGTTAGACCAGATCTGAGCCTGGGAGCTCTCTGGCTAACTAGGGA
ACCCACTGCTTAAGCCTCAATAAAGCTTGCCTTGAGTGCTTCAAGTAGTGTGTGCCCGTCTGTTGTGTGA
CTCTGGTAACTAGAGATCCCTCAGACCCTTTTAGTCAGTGTGGAAAATCTCTAGCAGTACGTATAGTAGT
TCATGTCATCTTATTATTCAGTATTTATAACTTGCAAAGAAATGAATATCAGAGAGTGAGAGGAACTTGT
TTATTGCAGCTTATAATGGTTACAAATAAAGCAATAGCATCACAAATTTCACAAATAAAGCATTTTTTTC
ACTGCATTCTAGTTGTGGTTTGTCCAAACTCATCAATGTATCTTATCATGTCTGGCTCTAGCTATCCCGC
CCCTAACTCCGCCCATCCCGCCCCTAACTCCGCCCAGTTCCGCCCATTCTCCGCCCCATGGCTGACTAAT
TTTTTTTATTTATGCAGAGGCCGAGGCCGCCTCGGCCTCTGAGCTATTCCAGAAGTAGTGAGGAGGCTTT
TTTGGAGGCCTAGGGACGTACCCAATTCGCCCTATAGTGAGTCGTATTACGCGCGCTCACTGGCCGTCGT
TTTACAACGTCGTGACTGGGAAAACCCTGGCGTTACCCAACTTAATCGCCTTGCAGCACATCCCCCTTTC
GCCAGCTGGCGTAATAGCGAAGAGGCCCGCACCGATCGCCCTTCCCAACAGTTGCGCAGCCTGAATGGCG
AATGGG
[124 nt withheld, positions 3367-3490]
C
[91 nt withheld, positions 3492-3582]
A
[49 nt withheld, positions 3584-3632]
CCTTTGACGTTGGAGTCCACGTTCTTT
[37 nt withheld, positions 3660-3696]
ACCCTATCTCGGTCTATTCTTTTGATTTATAAGGGATTTTGCCGATTTCGGCCTATTGGTTAAAAAATGA
GCTGATTTAACAAAAATTTAACGCGAATTTTAACAAAATATTAACGCTTACAATTTAGGTGGCACTTTTC
GGGGAAATGTGCGCGGAACCCCTATTTGTTTATTTTTCTAAATACATTCAAATATGTATCCGCTCATGAG
ACAATAACCCTGATAAATGCTTCAATAATATTGAAAAAGGAAGAGTATGAGTATTCAACATTTCCGTGTC
GCCCTTATTCCCTTTTTTGCGGCATTTTGCCTTCCTGTTTTTGCTCACCCAGAAACGCTGGTGAAAGTAA
AAGATGCTGAAGATCAGTTGGGTGCACGAGTGGGTTACATCGAACTGGATCTCAACAGCGGTAAGATCCT
TGAGAGTTTTCGCCCCGAAGAACGTTTTCCAATGATGAGCACTTTTAAAGTTCTGCTATGTGGCGCGGTA
TTATCCCGTATTGACGCCGGGCAAGAGCAACTCGGTCGCCGCATACACTATTCTCAGAATGACTTGGTTG
AGTACTCACCAGTCACAGAAAAGCATCTTACGGATGGCATGACAGTAAGAGAATTATGCAGTGCTGCCAT
AACCATGAGTGATAACACTGCGGCCAACTTACTTCTGACAACGATCGGAGGACCGAAGGAGCTAACCGCT
TTTTTGCACAACATGGGGGATCATGTAACTCGCCTTGATCGTTGGGAACCGGAGCTGAATGAAGCCATAC
CAAACGACGAGCGTGACACCACGATGCCTGTAGCAATGGCAACAACGTTGCGCAAACTATTAACTGGCGA
ACTACTTACTCTAGCTTCCCGGCAACAATTAATAGACTGGATGGAGGCGGATAAAGTTGCAGGACCACTT
CTGCGCTCGGCCCTTCCGGCTGGCTGGTTTATTGCTGATAAATCTGGAGCCGGTGAGCGTGGGTCTCGCG
GTATCATTGCAGCACTGGGGCCAGATGGTAAGCCCTCCCGTATCGTAGTTATCTACACGACGGGGAGTCA
GGCAACTATGGATGAACGAAATAGACAGATCGCTGAGATAGGTGCCTCACTGATTAAGCATTGGTAACTG
TCAGACCAAGTTTACTCATATATACTTTAGATTGATTTAAAACTTCATTTTTAATTTAAAAGGATCTAGG
TGAAGATCCTTTTTGATAATCTCATGACCAAAATCCCTTAACGTGAGTTTTCGTTCCACTGAGCGTCAGA
CCCCGTAGAAAAGATCAAAGGATCTTCTTGAGATCCTTTTTTTCTGCGCGTAATCTGCTGCTTGCAAACA
AAAAAACCACCGCTACCAGCGGTGGTTTGTTTGCCGGATCAAGAGCTACCAACTCTTTTTCCGAAGGTAA
CTGGCTTCAGCAGAGCGCAGATACCAAATACTGTTCTTCTAGTGTAGCCGTAGTTAGGCCACCACTTCAA
GAACTCTGTAGCACCGCCTACATACCTCGCTCTGCTAATCCTGTTACCAGTGGCTGCTGCCAGTGGCGAT
AAGTCGTGTCTTACCGGGTTGGACTCAAGACGATAGTTACCGGATAAGGCGCAGCGGTCGGGCTGAACGG
GGGGTTCGTGCACACAGCCCAGCTTGGAGCGAACGACCTACACCGAACTGAGATACCTACAGCGTGAGCT
ATGAGAAAGCGCCACGCTTCCCGAAGGGAGAAAGGCGGACAGGTATCCGGTAAGCGGCAGGGTCGGAACA
GGAGAGCGCACGAGGGAGCTTCCAGGGGGAAACGCCTGGTATCTTTATAGTCCTGTCGGGTTTCGCCACC
TCTGACTTGAGCGTCGATTTTTGTGATGCTCGTCAGGGGGGCGGAGCCTATGGAAAAACGCCAGCAACGC
GGCCTTTTTACGGTTCCTGGCCTTTTGCTGGCCTTTTGCTCACATGTTCTTTCCTGCGTTATCCCCTGAT
TCTGTGGATAACCGTATTACCGCCTTTGAGTGAGCTGATACCGCTCGCCGCAGCCGAACGACCGAGCGCA
GCGAGTCAGTGAGCGAGGAAGCGGAAGAGCGCCCAATACGCAAACCGCCTCTCCCCGCGCGTTGGCCGAT
TCATTAATGCAGCTGGCACGACAGGTTTCCCGACTGGAAAGCGGGCAGTGAGCGCAACGCAATTAATGTG
AGTTAGCTCACTCATTAGGCACCCCAGGCTTTACACTTTATGCTTCCGGCTCGTATGTTGTGTGGAATTG
TGAGCGGATAACAATTTCACACAGGAAACAGCTATGACCATGATTACGCCAAGCGCGCAATTAACCCTCA
CTAAAGGGAACAAAAGCTGGAGCTGCAAGCTTAATGTAGTCTTATGCAATACTCTTGTAGTCTTGCAACA
TGGTAACGATGAGTTAGCAACATGCCTTACAAGGAGAGAAAAAGCACCGTGCATGCCGATTGGTGGAAGT
AAGGTGGTACGATCGTGCCTTATTAGGAAGGCAACAGACGGGTCTGACATGGATTGGACGAACCACTGAA
TTGCCGCATTGCAGAGATATTGTATTTAAGTGCCTAGCTCGATACATAAACGGGTCTCTCTGGTTAGACC
AGATCTGAGCCTGGGAGCTCTCTGGCTAACTAGGGAACCCACTGCTTAAGCCTCAATAAAGCTTGCCTTG
AGTGCTTCAAGTAGTGTGTGCCCGTCTGTTGTGTGACTCTGGTAACTAGAGATCCCTCAGACCCTTTTAG
TCAGTGTGGAAAATCTCTAGCAGTGGCGCCCGAACAGGGACTTGAAAGCGAAAGGGAAACCAGAGGAGCT
CTCTCGACGCAGGACTCGGCTTGCTGAAGCGCGCACGGCAAGAGGCGAGGGGCGGCGACTGGTGAGTACG
CCAAAAATTTTGACTAGCGGAGGCTAGAAGGAGAGAGATGGGTGCGAGAGCGTCAGTATTAAGCGGGGGA
GAATTAGATCGCGATGGGAAAAAATTCGGTTAAGGCCAGGGGGAAAGAAAAAATATAAATTAAAACATAT
AGTATGGGCAAGCAGGGAGCTAGAACGATTCGCAGTTAATCCTGGCCTGTTAGAAACATCAGAAGGCTGT
AGACAAATACTGGGACAGCTACAACCATCCCTTCAGACAGGATCAGAAGAACTTAGATCATTATATAATA
CAGTAGCAACCCTCTATTGTGTGCATCAAAGGATAGAGATAAAAGACACCAAGGAAGCTTTAGACAAGAT
AGAGGAAGAGCAAAACAAAAGTAAGACCACCGCACAGCAAGCGGCCGCTGATCTTCAGACCTGGAGGAGG
AGATATGAGGGACAATTGGAGAAGTGAATTATATAAATATAAAGTAGTAAAAATTGAACCATTAGGAGTA
GCACCCACCAAGGCAAAGAGAAGAGTGGTGCAGAGAGAAAAAAGAGCAGTGGGAATAGGAGCTTTGTTCC
TTGGGTTCTTGGGAGCAGCAGGAAGCACTATGGGCGCAGCGTCAATGACGCTGACGGTACAGGCCAGACA
ATTATTGTCTGGTATAGTGCAGCAGCAGAACAATTTGCTGAGGGCTATTGAGGCGCAACAGCATCTGTTG
CAACTCACAGTCTGGGGCATCAAGCAGCTCCAGGCAAGAATCCTGGCTGTGGAAAGATACCTAAAGGATC
AACAGCTCCTGGGGATTTGGGGTTGCTCTGGAAAACTCATTTGCACCACTGCTGTGCCTTGGAATGCTAG
TTGGAGTAATAAATCTCTGGAACAGATTTGGAATCACACGACCTGGATGGAGTGGGACAGAGAAATTAAC
AATTACACAAGCTTAATACACTCCTTAATTGAAGAATCGCAAAACCAGCAAGAAAAGAATGAACAAGAAT
TATTGGAATTAGATAAATGGGCAAGTTTGTGGAATTGGTTTAACATAACAAATTGGCTGTGGTATATAAA
ATTATTCATAATGATAGTAGGAGGCTTGGTAGGTTTAAGAATAGTTTTTGCTGTACTTTCTATAGTGAAT
AGAGTTAGGCAGGGATATTCACCATTATCGTTTCAGACCCACCTCCCAACCCCGAGGGGACCCAGAGAGG
GCCTATTTCCCATGATTCCTTCATATTTGCATATACGATACAAGGCTGTTAGAGAGATAATTAGAATTAA
TTTGACTGTAAACACAAAGATATTAGTACAAAATACGTGACGTAGAAAGTAATAATTTCTTGGGTAGTTT
GCAGTTTTAAAATTATGTTTTAAAATGGACTATCATATGCTTACCGTAACTTGAAAGTATTTCGATTTCT
TGGCTTTATATATCTTGTGGAAAGGACGAAACACCGGATGGTGTGAATGTCAAAGGGTTTTAGAGCTAGA
AATAGCAAGTTAAAATAAGGCTAGTCCGTTATCAACTTGAAAAAGTGGCACCGAGTCGGTGCTTTTTTAA
GCTTGGCGTAACTAGATCTTGAGACAAATGGCAGTATTCATCCACAATTTTAAAAGAAAAGGGGGGATTG
GGGGGTACAGTGCAGGGGAAAGAATAGTAGACATAATAGCAACAGACATACAAACTAAAGAATTACAAAA
ACAAATTACAAAAATTCAAAATTTTCGGGTTTATTACAGGGACAGCAGAGATCCACTTTGGCGCCGGCTC
GAGGGGG
