>Addgene plasmid #77877 | FASTK gRNA (BRDN0001145485) | depositor partial sequence | sequence record 145337 | Target Sequence
GATGGTGTGAATGTCAAAGG
