>Addgene plasmid #77877 | FASTK gRNA (BRDN0001145485) | addgene partial sequence | sequence record 188569 | hU6-F
TAGAAAGTAATAATTTCTTGGGTAGTTTGCAGTTTTAAAATTATGTTTTAAAATGGACTATCATATGCTT
ACCGTAACTTGAAAGTATTTCGATTTCTTGGCTTTATATATCTTGTGGAAAGGACGAAACACCGGATGGT
GTGAATGTCAAAGGGTTTTAGAGCTAGAAATAGCAAGTTAAAATAAGGCTAGTCCGTTATCAACTTGAAA
AAGTGGCACCGAGTCGGTGCTTTTTTAAGCTTGGCGTAACTAGATCTTGAGACAAATGGCAGTATTCATC
CACAATTTTAAAAGAAAAGGGGGGATTGGGGGGTACAGTGCAGGGGAAAGAATAGTAGACATAATAGCAA
CAGACATACAAACTAAAGAATTACAAAAACAAATTACAAAAATTCAAAATTTTCGGGTTTATTACAGGGA
CAGCAGAGATCCACTTTGGCGCCGGCTCGAGGGGGCCCGGGTGCAAAGATGGATAAAGTTTTAAACAGAG
AGGAATCTTTGCAGCTAATGGACCTTCTAGGTCTTGAAAGGAGTGGGAATTGGCTCCGGTGCCCGTCAGT
GGGCAGAGCG
